Addgene plasmid #83924: pACYC-Skp-hLYZ
Purpose: Co-expresses cytoplasmic copies of the Skp protein folding chaperone and wild type human lysozyme..
Depositing lab: Karl Griswold. Depositing organization: Dartmouth College and Medical School. Publication: Engineering Escherichia coli for soluble expression and single step purification of active human lysozyme. Lamppa JW, Tanyos SA, Griswold KE. J Biotechnol. 2013 Mar 10;164(1):1-8. doi: 10.1016/j.jbiotec.2012.11.007. Epub 2012 Dec 7. PubMed 23220215.
Backbone
  Vector backbone: pACYCDuet-1
  Backbone manufacturer: EMD Millipore
  Total vector size (bp): 4708
  Vector type: Bacterial Expression
Growth in bacteria
  Bacterial resistance: Chloramphenicol, 25 μg/mL
  Growth temperature: 37°C
  Growth strain: DH5alpha
  Copy number: Unknown
Gene/Insert 1
  Gene/Insert name: Skp
  Species: E. coli
  Promoter: T7
  Cloning method: Restriction Enzyme; 5′ cloning site NcoI (not destroyed); 3′ cloning site HindIII (not destroyed)
  Sequencing primers: 5′ ggatctcgacgctctccct; 3′ gattatgcggccgtgtacaa
Gene/Insert 2
  Gene/Insert name: lysozyme (alt name: human lysozyme)
  Species: H. sapiens (human)
  Entrez Gene: LYZ (a.k.a. LYZF1, LZM)
  Promoter: T7
  Cloning method: Restriction Enzyme; 5′ cloning site NdeI (not destroyed); 3′ cloning site XhoI (not destroyed)
  Sequencing primers: 5′ ttgtacacggccgcataatc; 3′ gctagttattgctcagcgg
Terms and licenses: Academic/Nonprofit Terms; Industry Terms: Not Available to Industry
How to cite: pACYC-Skp-hLYZ was a gift from Karl Griswold (Addgene plasmid # 83924 ; http://n2t.net/addgene:83924 ; RRID:Addgene_83924)
