[The description below was written by a language model from this plasmid's Addgene catalogue record and pLannotate feature annotations shown in this document.]
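Description:
pACYC-Skp-hLYZ is a 4,708 bp bacterial co-expression plasmid built on the pACYCDuet-1 backbone. It replicates in E. coli from the medium-copy p15A origin, which is compatible with ColE1-type plasmids, so it can be maintained alongside a second vector. It is selected with chloramphenicol through the cat gene and its native promoter. The backbone also carries lacI under its own promoter. The short IS1, RSF ori and tetracycline-resistance fragments in the annotation are most likely backbone remnants or partial similarity matches rather than working elements.

The payload consists of two tandem expression units in the Duet arrangement, each driven by a T7 promoter followed by a lac operator. Transcription therefore requires a host that supplies T7 RNA polymerase, and it is held off by the plasmid-encoded lac repressor until it is induced with IPTG or lactose. The first unit, cloned NcoI–HindIII behind the T7 gene 10 ribosome binding site, encodes the E. coli chaperone Skp. The second, cloned NdeI–XhoI, encodes wild-type human lysozyme (LYZ). Both coding sequences are annotated as fragments of the full-length proteins. This fits the stated purpose of producing cytoplasmic copies, presumably by omitting the native signal peptides, although the record does not say so explicitly. A single T7 terminator lies downstream of the second unit. S-Tag sequence from the vector is annotated after the lysozyme insert, but the record does not indicate whether it is fused in frame. According to the record, the plasmid is intended for co-expressing Skp with human lysozyme in the E. coli cytoplasm, and the associated work concerns soluble expression and single-step purification of active enzyme.
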