Features (pLannotate 1.2.2; 20 found; start..end, strand, type, name):
      3..27      +  protein_bind   lac operator: The lac repressor binds to the lac operator to inhibit transcription in E. coli. This inhibition can be relieved by adding lactose or isopropyl-β-D-thiogalactopyranoside (IPTG). lac repressor encoded by lacI
     42..64      +  RBS            RBS: efficient ribosome binding site from bacteriophage T7 gene 10 (Olins and Rangwala, 1989)
     74..496     +  CDS            skp (fragment): SKP_ECOLI - Also known as hlpA, ompH. Experimental evidence at protein level: Swiss-Prot protein existence level 1. Molecular chaperone that interacts specifically with outer membrane proteins, thus maintaining the solubility of early folding intermediates during passage through the periplasm. Required for the efficient release of OmpA from the inner membrane, the maintenance of its solubility in the periplasm, and, in association with lipopolysaccharide (LPS), for the efficient folding and insertion of OmpA into the outer membrane. From Escherichia coli (strain K12).
    569..587     +  promoter       T7 promoter: promoter for bacteriophage T7 RNA polymerase
    588..612     +  protein_bind   lac operator: The lac repressor binds to the lac operator to inhibit transcription in E. coli. This inhibition can be relieved by adding lactose or isopropyl-β-D-thiogalactopyranoside (IPTG). lac repressor encoded by lacI
    658..1047    +  CDS            LYZ (fragment): LYSC_HUMAN - Also known as LZM. Experimental evidence at protein level: Swiss-Prot protein existence level 1. Lysozymes have primarily a bacteriolytic function; those in tissues and body fluids are associated with the monocyte-macrophage system and enhance the activity of immunoagents. From Homo sapiens (Human).
   1066..1107    +  CDS            S-Tag (fragment): affinity and epitope tag derived from pancreatic ribonuclease A
   1137..1154    +  CDS            SET1 (fragment): solubility-enhancement tag derived from T7 phage gene 10B
   1162..1209    +  terminator     T7 terminator: transcription terminator for bacteriophage T7 RNA polymerase
   1432..2088    -  CDS            cat: CAT_ECOLX - Experimental evidence at protein level: Swiss-Prot protein existence level 1. This enzyme is an effector of chloramphenicol resistance in bacteria. From Escherichia coli. This protein is used as a marker in many commonly used cloning vectors, such as pACYC184.
   2089..2191    -  promoter       cat promoter: promoter of the E. coli cat gene encoding chloramphenicol acetyltransferase
   2312..2455    +  mobile_element IS1 (fragment): prokaryotic transposable element IS1
   2574..2629    -  rep_origin     RSF ori (fragment): Plasmids containing the RSF 1030 origin of replication can be propagated in E. coli cells that contain additional plasmids with compatible origins.
   2717..3261    -  rep_origin     p15A ori: Plasmids containing the medium-copy-number p15A origin of replication can be propagated in E. coli cells that contain a second plasmid with the ColE1 origin.
   3373..3437    -  CDS            TcR (fragment): tetracycline efflux protein; tet; confers resistance to tetracycline
   3452..3473    -  protein_bind   CAP binding site: CAP binding activates transcription in the presence of cAMP. E. coli catabolite activator protein
   3486..4568    -  CDS            lacI: lac repressor; lacI; The lac repressor binds to the lac operator to inhibit transcription in E. coli. This inhibition can be relieved by adding lactose or isopropyl-β-D-thiogalactopyranoside (IPTG).
   4569..4646    -  promoter       lacI promoter: lacI
   4654..4689    -  CDS            TcR (fragment): tetracycline efflux protein; tet; confers resistance to tetracycline
   4692..2       +  promoter       T7 promoter (across the origin): promoter for bacteriophage T7 RNA polymerase
>Addgene plasmid #83924 | pACYC-Skp-hLYZ | depositor full sequence | sequence record 160364 | pACYC-Skp-hLYZ sequence 4708 bps
GGGGAATTGTGAGCGGATAACAATTCCCCTGTAGAAATAATTTTGTTTAACTTTAATAAGGAGATATACC
ATGGCTGACAAAATTGCAATCGTCAACATGGGCAGCCTGTTCCAGCAGGTAGCGCAGAAAACCGGTGTTT
CTAACACGCTGGAAAATGAGTTCAAAGGCCGTGCCAGCGAACTGCAGCGTATGGAAACCGATCTGCAGGC
TAAAATGAAAAAGCTGCAGTCCATGAAAGCGGGCAGCGATCGCACTAAGCTGGAAAAAGACGTGATGGCT
CAGCGCCAGACTTTTGCTCAGAAAGCGCAGGCTTTTGAGCAGGATCGCGCACGTCGTTCCAACGAAGAAC
GCGGCAAACTGGTTACTCGTATCCAGACTGCTGTGAAATCCGTTGCCAACAGCCAGGATATCGATCTGGT
TGTTGATGCAAACGCCGTTGCTTACAACAGCAGCGATGTAAAAGACATCACTGCCGACGTACTGAAACAG
GTTAAATAAGCTTGCGGCCGCATAATGCTTAAGTCGAACAGAAAGTAATCGTATTGTACACGGCCGCATA
ATCGAAATTAATACGACTCACTATAGGGGAATTGTGAGCGGATAACAATTCCCCATCTTAGTATATTAGT
TAAGTATAAGAAGGAGATATACATATGAAGGTCTTTGAAAGGTGTGAGTTGGCCAGAACTCTGAAAAGAT
TGGGAATGGATGGCTACAGGGGAATCAGCCTAGCAAACTGGATGTGTTTGGCCAAATGGGAGAGTGGTTA
CAACACACGAGCTACAAACTACAATGCTGGAGACAGAAGCACTGATTATGGGATATTTCAGATCAATAGC
CGCTACTGGTGTAATGATGGCAAAACCCCAGGAGCAGTTAATGCCTGTCATTTATCCTGCAGTGCTTTGC
TGCAAGATAACATCGCTGATGCTGTAGCTTGTGCAAAGAGGGTTGTCCGTGATCCACAAGGCATTAGAGC
ATGGGTGGCATGGAGAAATCGTTGTCAAAACAGAGATGTCCGTCAGTATGTTCAAGGTTGTGGAGTGTAA
TAACTCGAGTCTGGTAAAGAAACCGCTGCTGCGAAATTTGAACGCCAGCACATGGACTCGTCTACTAGCG
CAGCTTAATTAACCTAGGCTGCTGCCACCGCTGAGCAATAACTAGCATAACCCCTTGGGGCCTCTAAACG
GGTCTTGAGGGGTTTTTTGCTGAAACCTCAGGCATTTGAGAAGCACACGGTCACACTGCTTCCGGTAGTC
AATAAACCGGTAAACCAGCAATAGACATAAGCGGCTATTTAACGACCCTGCCCTGAACCGACGACCGGGT
CGAATTTGCTTTCGAATTTCTGCCATTCATCCGCTTATTATCACTTATTCAGGCGTAGCACCAGGCGTTT
AAGGGCACCAATAACTGCCTTAAAAAAATTACGCCCCGCCCTGCCACTCATCGCAGTACTGTTGTAATTC
ATTAAGCATTCTGCCGACATGGAAGCCATCACAGACGGCATGATGAACCTGAATCGCCAGCGGCATCAGC
ACCTTGTCGCCTTGCGTATAATATTTGCCCATAGTGAAAACGGGGGCGAAGAAGTTGTCCATATTGGCCA
CGTTTAAATCAAAACTGGTGAAACTCACCCAGGGATTGGCTGAGACGAAAAACATATTCTCAATAAACCC
TTTAGGGAAATAGGCCAGGTTTTCACCGTAACACGCCACATCTTGCGAATATATGTGTAGAAACTGCCGG
AAATCGTCGTGGTATTCACTCCAGAGCGATGAAAACGTTTCAGTTTGCTCATGGAAAACGGTGTAACAAG
GGTGAACACTATCCCATATCACCAGCTCACCGTCTTTCATTGCCATACGGAACTCCGGATGAGCATTCAT
CAGGCGGGCAAGAATGTGAATAAAGGCCGGATAAAACTTGTGCTTATTTTTCTTTACGGTCTTTAAAAAG
GCCGTAATATCCAGCTGAACGGTCTGGTTATAGGTACATTGAGCAACTGACTGAAATGCCTCAAAATGTT
CTTTACGATGCCATTGGGATATATCAACGGTGGTATATCCAGTGATTTTTTTCTCCATTTTAGCTTCCTT
AGCTCCTGAAAATCTCGATAACTCAAAAAATACGCCCGGTAGTGATCTTATTTCATTATGGTGAAAGTTG
GAACCTCTTACGTGCCGATCAACGTCTCATTTTCGCCAAAAGTTGGCCCAGGGCTTCCCGGTATCAACAG
GGACACCAGGATTTATTTATTCTGCGAAGTGATCTTCCGTCACAGGTATTTATTCGGCGCAAAGTGCGTC
GGGTGATGCTGCCAACTTACTGATTTAGTGTATGATGGTGTTTTTGAGGTGCTCCAGTGGCTTCTGTTTC
TATCAGCTGTCCCTCCTGTTCAGCTACTGACGGGGTGGTGCGTAACGGCAAAAGCACCGCCGGACATCAG
CGCTAGCGGAGTGTATACTGGCTTACTATGTTGGCACTGATGAGGGTGTCAGTGAAGTGCTTCATGTGGC
AGGAGAAAAAAGGCTGCACCGGTGCGTCAGCAGAATATGTGATACAGGATATATTCCGCTTCCTCGCTCA
CTGACTCGCTACGCTCGGTCGTTCGACTGCGGCGAGCGGAAATGGCTTACGAACGGGGCGGAGATTTCCT
GGAAGATGCCAGGAAGATACTTAACAGGGAAGTGAGAGGGCCGCGGCAAAGCCGTTTTTCCATAGGCTCC
GCCCCCCTGACAAGCATCACGAAATCTGACGCTCAAATCAGTGGTGGCGAAACCCGACAGGACTATAAAG
ATACCAGGCGTTTCCCCTGGCGGCTCCCTCGTGCGCTCTCCTGTTCCTGCCTTTCGGTTTACCGGTGTCA
TTCCGCTGTTATGGCCGCGTTTGTCTCATTCCACGCCTGACACTCAGTTCCGGGTAGGCAGTTCGCTCCA
AGCTGGACTGTATGCACGAACCCCCCGTTCAGTCCGACCGCTGCGCCTTATCCGGTAACTATCGTCTTGA
GTCCAACCCGGAAAGACATGCAAAAGCACCACTGGCAGCAGCCACTGGTAATTGATTTAGAGGAGTTAGT
CTTGAAGTCATGCGCCGGTTAAGGCTAAACTGAAAGGACAAGTTTTGGTGACTGCGCTCCTCCAAGCCAG
TTACCTCGGTTCAAAGAGTTGGTAGCTCAGAGAACCTTCGAAAAACCGCCCTGCAAGGCGGTTTTTTCGT
TTTCAGAGCAAGAGATTACGCGCAGACCAAAACGATCTCAAGAAGATCATCTTATTAATCAGATAAAATA
TTTCTAGATTTCAGTGCAATTTATCTCTTCAAATGTAGCACCTGAAGTCAGCCCCATACGATATAAGTTG
TAATTCTCATGTTAGTCATGCCCCGCGCCCACCGGAAGGAGCTGACTGGGTTGAAGGCTCTCAAGGGCAT
CGGTCGAGATCCCGGTGCCTAATGAGTGAGCTAACTTACATTAATTGCGTTGCGCTCACTGCCCGCTTTC
CAGTCGGGAAACCTGTCGTGCCAGCTGCATTAATGAATCGGCCAACGCGCGGGGAGAGGCGGTTTGCGTA
TTGGGCGCCAGGGTGGTTTTTCTTTTCACCAGTGAGACGGGCAACAGCTGATTGCCCTTCACCGCCTGGC
CCTGAGAGAGTTGCAGCAAGCGGTCCACGCTGGTTTGCCCCAGCAGGCGAAAATCCTGTTTGATGGTGGT
TAACGGCGGGATATAACATGAGCTGTCTTCGGTATCGTCGTATCCCACTACCGAGATGTCCGCACCAACG
CGCAGCCCGGACTCGGTAATGGCGCGCATTGCGCCCAGCGCCATCTGATCGTTGGCAACCAGCATCGCAG
TGGGAACGATGCCCTCATTCAGCATTTGCATGGTTTGTTGAAAACCGGACATGGCACTCCAGTCGCCTTC
CCGTTCCGCTATCGGCTGAATTTGATTGCGAGTGAGATATTTATGCCAGCCAGCCAGACGCAGACGCGCC
GAGACAGAACTTAATGGGCCCGCTAACAGCGCGATTTGCTGGTGACCCAATGCGACCAGATGCTCCACGC
CCAGTCGCGTACCGTCTTCATGGGAGAAAATAATACTGTTGATGGGTGTCTGGTCAGAGACATCAAGAAA
TAACGCCGGAACATTAGTGCAGGCAGCTTCCACAGCAATGGCATCCTGGTCATCCAGCGGATAGTTAATG
ATCAGCCCACTGACGCGTTGCGCGAGAAGATTGTGCACCGCCGCTTTACAGGCTTCGACGCCGCTTCGTT
CTACCATCGACACCACCACGCTGGCACCCAGTTGATCGGCGCGAGATTTAATCGCCGCGACAATTTGCGA
CGGCGCGTGCAGGGCCAGACTGGAGGTGGCAACGCCAATCAGCAACGACTGTTTGCCCGCCAGTTGTTGT
GCCACGCGGTTGGGAATGTAATTCAGCTCCGCCATCGCCGCTTCCACTTTTTCCCGCGTTTTCGCAGAAA
CGTGGCTGGCCTGGTTCACCACGCGGGAAACGGTCTGATAAGAGACACCGGCATACTCTGCGACATCGTA
TAACGTTACTGGTTTCACATTCACCACCCTGAATTGACTCTCTTCCGGGCGCTATCATGCCATACCGCGA
AAGGTTTTGCGCCATTCGATGGTGTCCGGGATCTCGACGCTCTCCCTTATGCGACTCCTGCATTAGGAAA
TTAATACGACTCACTATA
