>Addgene plasmid #83924 | pACYC-Skp-hLYZ | addgene partial sequence | sequence record 163196 | DuetUP2 5'-GATTATGCGGCCGTGTACAA-3'
TAGCATTATGCGGCCGCAAGCTTATTTAACCTGTTTCAGTACGTCGGCAGTGATGTCTTTTACATCGCTG
CTGTTGTAAGCAACGGCGTTTGCATCAACAACCAGATCGATATCCTGGCTGTTGGCAACGGATTTCACAG
CAGTCTGGATACGAGTAACCAGTTTGCCGCGTTCTTCGTTGGAACGACGTGCGCGATCCTGCTCAAAAGC
CTGCGCTTTCTGAGCAAAAGTCTGGCGCTGAGCCATCACGTCTTTTTCCAGCTTAGTGCGATCGCTGCCC
GCTTTCATGGACTGCAGCTTTTTCATTTTAGCCTGCAGATCGGTTTCCATACGCTGCAGTTCGCTGGCAC
GGCCTTTGAACTCATTTTCCAGCGTGTTAGAAACACCGGTTTTCTGCGCTACCTGCTGGAACAGGCTGCC
CATGTTGACGATTGCAATTTTGTCAGCCATGGTATATCTCCTTATTAAAGTTAAACAAAATTATTTCTAC
AGGGGAATTGTTATCCGCTCACAATTCCCCTATAGTGAGTCGTATTAATTTCCTAATGCAGGAGTCGCAT
AAGGGAGAGCGTCGAGATCCCGGACACCATCGAATGGCGCAAAACCTTTCGCGGTATGGCATGATAGCGC
CCGGAAGAGAGTCAATTCAGGGTGGTGAATGTGAAACCAGTAACGTTATACGATGTCGCAGAGTATGCCG
GTGTCTCTTATCAGACCGTTTCCCGCGTGGTGAACCAGGCCAGCCACGTT
