>Addgene plasmid #83924 | pACYC-Skp-hLYZ | addgene partial sequence | sequence record 163198 | DuetDOWN-1 5'-TTGTACACGGCCGCATAATC-3'
GGATTGTGAGCGGATAACAATTCCCCATCTTAGTATATTAGTTAAGTATAAGAAGGAGATATACATATGA
AGGTCTTTGAAAGGTGTGAGTTGGCCAGAACTCTGAAAAGATTGGGAATGGATGGCTACAGGGGAATCAG
CCTAGCAAACTGGATGTGTTTGGCCAAATGGGAGAGTGGTTACAACACACGAGCTACAAACTACAATGCT
GGAGACAGAAGCACTGATTATGGGATATTTCAGATCAATAGCCGCTACTGGTGTAATGATGGCAAAACCC
CAGGAGCAGTTAATGCCTGTCATTTATCCTGCAGTGCTTTGCTGCAAGATAACATCGCTGATGCTGTAGC
TTGTGCAAAGAGGGTTGTCCGTGATCCACAAGGCATTAGAGCATGGGTGGCATGGAGAAATCGTTGTCAA
AACAGAGATGTCCGTCAGTATGTTCAAGGTTGTGGAGTGTAATAACTCGAGTCTGGTAAAGAAACCGCTG
CTGCGAAATTTGAACGCCAGCACATGGACTCGTCTACTAGCGCAGCTTAATTAACCTAGGCTGCTGCCAC
CGCTGAGCAATAACTAGCATAACCCCTTGGGGCCTCTAAACGGGTCTTGAGGGGTTTTTTGCTGAAACCT
CAGGCATTTGAGAAGCACACGGTCACACTGCTTCCGGTAGTCAATAAACCGGTAAACCAGCAATAGACAT
AAGCGGCTATTTAACGACCCTGCCCTGAACCGACGACCGGGTCGAATTTGCTTTCGAATTTCTGCCATTC
ATCCGCTTATTATCACT
